>Addgene plasmid #115093 | PEPR2 nD1_pECIA2 | addgene full sequence | sequence record 298798 | Addgene NGS Result
GTAAAACGACGGCCAGTGAATTAATTCGTTGCAGGACAGGATGTGGTGCCCGATGTGACTAGCTCTTTGC
TGCAGGCCGTCCTATCCTCTGGTTCCGATAAGAGACCCAGAACTCCGGCCCCCCACCGCCCACCGCCACC
CCCATACATATGTGGTACGCAAGTAAGAGTGCCTGCGCATGCCCCATGTGCCCCACCAAGAGCTTTGCAT
CCCATACAAGTCCCCAAAGTGGAGAACCGAACCAATTCTTCGCGGGCAGAACAAAAGCTTCTGCACACGT
CTCCACTCGAATTTGGAGCCGGCCGGCGTGTGCAAAAGAGGTGAATCGAACGAAAGACCCGTGTGTAAAG
CCGCGTTTCCAAAATGTATAAAACCGAGAGCATCTGGCCAATGTGCATCAGTTGTGGTCAGCAGCAAAAT
CAAGTGAATCATCTCAGTGCAACTAAAGGGGGGATCCGATCTCAATATGAAGTTATGCATATTACTGGCC
GTCGTGGCCTTTGTTGGCCTCTCGCTCGGGTCTGTCTCTAGTTTAAACTCAGATGGTTTGGCTTTACTCT
CGCTTCTCAAGCACTTTGATAAAGTCCCACTTGAAGTAGCTTCGACGTGGAAGGAGAACACATCTGAAAC
CACTCCATGTAATAATAACTGGTTTGGTGTCATTTGTGATCTTTCTGGTAATGTCGTCGAGACCCTTAAT
TTGTCTGCTTCTGGGCTTTCAGGCCAATTAGGTTCTGAAATTGGGGAGCTTAAGAGCTTGGTCACATTGG
ATCTCAGTCTTAACAGTTTCTCTGGTTTATTGCCTTCCACTTTAGGAAACTGTACTTCACTTGAGTATTT
GGATTTGTCTAACAATGATTTTTCTGGAGAAGTTCCTGATATTTTTGGTAGCTTGCAGAATTTGACGTTT
CTGTATCTTGATCGCAATAATCTTAGTGGTCTCATTCCTGCAAGTGTTGGTGGGTTGATAGAGCTCGTAG
ATCTGAGGATGTCATATAATAACTTGTCTGGTACCATTCCAGAGTTGCTTGGGAACTGTAGTAAGCTGGA
ATATCTGGCTTTGAACAACAACAAGTTAAATGGTTCTTTGCCAGCAAGTCTCTATCTACTCGAGAATCTT
GGTGAGCTATTTGTCAGTAACAACAGCCTTGGAGGGAGGCTTCATTTTGGTTCTAGCAACTGCAAGAAAT
TGGTTTCTTTAGATCTCTCGTTCAATGATTTCCAAGGCGGTGTTCCACCTGAGATAGGCAACTGCAGTAG
CCTTCACTCTTTAGTCATGGTGAAATGCAACTTGACAGGTACAATCCCATCATCAATGGGTATGTTGAGA
AAGGTTTCGGTTATTGACCTTTCCGATAATCGTCTCTCGGGGAATATCCCTCAAGAGCTTGGGAACTGCA
GCAGCTTGGAAACCTTGAAGCTGAACGACAACCAGCTCCAAGGCGAGATACCACCTGCATTGAGTAAGCT
AAAGAAGCTACAAAGCCTGGAGCTTTTTTTTAATAAGCTGTCCGGTGAGATTCCTATTGGCATATGGAAG
ATTCAGAGTCTGACACAGATGCTCGTTTATAACAACACTCTCACCGGGGAACTACCAGTTGAAGTAACTC
AGCTGAAGCACCTTAAGAAGCTTACACTGTTTAACAACGGCTTTTATGGAGATATACCAATGAGTTTAGG
CCTGAATCGAAGCTTAGAGGAGGTGGACCTTCTTGGTAACCGTTTTACAGGGGAGATACCACCCCATCTC
TGCCATGGACAGAAGTTGAGATTGTTCATCTTGGGTTCTAATCAGCTTCATGGTAAGATACCAGCGTCTA
TTCGTCAGTGTAAGACCCTTGAGCGAGTCAGACTTGAAGATAACAAACTTTCAGGTGTTCTTCCGGAATT
CCCTGAGAGTCTTAGTCTTTCCTATGTGAACCTCGGAAGCAATAGCTTTGAAGGATCCATCCCGCGCAGC
TTGGGAAGCTGTAAAAATCTCTTGACTATTGACCTTTCTCAAAACAAACTCACGGGTCTGATACCTCCAG
AACTGGGAAATCTGCAAAGCCTTGGACTGTTGAACCTTTCACATAATTATCTGGAAGGTCCTCTGCCATC
CCAGCTATCAGGCTGTGCGAGACTTCTGTATTTTGATGTTGGATCCAACTCATTGAACGGTTCTATTCCA
TCAAGCTTCAGAAGCTGGAAAAGCTTGTCCACTTTAGTTCTCAGTGACAATAATTTTCTAGGAGCTATTC
CACAGTTCTTGGCAGAGCTTGACCGACTCTCAGATCTGCGGATAGCTCGAAATGCTTTTGGAGGTAAGAT
TCCTTCCTCGGTTGGCTTGTTGAAGAGTCTACGCTATGGCTTAGACCTCAGTGCGAACGTATTTACGGGT
GAGATTCCAACCACACTGGGGGCTCTTATCAATCTTGAACGTCTCAACATATCCAACAACAAGTTGACAG
GGCCTTTATCGGTTCTTCAAAGTCTTAAGTCATTGAATCAAGTTGACGTCTCGTATAATCAGTTCACGGG
TCCAATACCCGTAAATCTGTTATCAAATTCTTCAAAGTTTTCTGGAAATCCAGACCTCTGCATTCAAGCT
TCTTACTCAGTGAGTGCCATAATCCGCAAAGAGTTTAAATCTTGCAAAGGTCAAGTCAAACTTAGCCTGG
AGGTGCTGTTCCAGGGACCAGGGAGCGACAAAACTCACACATGCCCACCGTGCCCAGCACCTGAACTCCT
GGGGGGACCGTCAGTCTTCCTCTTCCCCCCAAAACCCAAGGACACCCTCATGATCTCCCGGACCCCTGAG
GTCACATGCGTGGTGGTGGACGTGAGCCACGAAGACCCTGAGGTCAAGTTCAACTGGTACGTGGACGGCG
TGGAGGTGCATAATGCCAAGACAAAGCCGCGGGAGGAGCAGTACAACAGCACGTACCGTGTGGTCAGCGT
CCTCACCGTCCTGCACCAGGACTGGCTGAATGGCAAGGAGTACAAGTGCAAGGTCTCCAACAAAGCCCTC
CCAGCCCCCATCGAGAAAACCATCTCCAAAGCCAAAGGGCAGCCCCGAGAACCACAGGTGTACACCCTGC
CCCCATCCCGGGAGGAGATGACCAAGAACCAGGTCAGCCTGACCTGCCTGGTCAAAGGCTTCTATCCCAG
CGACATCGCCGTGGAGTGGGAGAGCAATGGGCAGCCGGAGAACAACTACAAGACCACGCCTCCCGTGCTG
GACTCCGACGGCTCCTTCTTCCTCTACAGCAAGCTCACCGTGGACAAGAGCAGGTGGCAGCAGGGGAACG
TCTTCTCATGCTCCGTGATGCATGAGGGTCTGCACAACCACTACACGCAGAAGAGCCTCTCCCTGTCTCC
GGGTAAATCTAGAGGGCCCTTCGAAGGTAAGCCTATCCCTAACCCTCTCCTCGGTCTCGATTCTACGCGT
ACCGGTCATCATCACCATCACCATTGAGTTTAAACCCGCTGATCAGCCTCGACTGTGCCTTCTAAGGCCT
GAGCTCGCTGATCAGCCTCGATCGAGGATCCAGACATGATAAGATACATTGATGAGTTTGGACAAACCAC
AACTAGAATGCAGTGAAAAAAATGCTTTATTTGTGAAATTTGTGATGCTATTGCTTTATTTGTAACCATT
ATAAGCTGCAATAAACAAGTTAACAACAACAATTGCATTCATTTTATGTTTCAGGTTCAGGGGGAGGTGT
GGGAGGTTTTTTAAAGCAAGTAAAACCTCTACAAATGTGGTATGGCTGATTATGATCAGTCGACCTGCAG
GCATGCAAGCTTGGCGTAATCATGGTCATAGCTGTTTCCTGTGTGAAATTGTTATCCGCTCACAATTCCA
CACAACATACGAGCCGGAAGCATAAAGTGTAAAGCCTGGGGTGCCTAATGAGTGAGCTAACTCACATTAA
TTGCGTTGCGCTCACTGCCCGCTTTCCAGTCGGGAAACCTGTCGTGCCAGCTGCATTAATGAATCGGCCA
ACGCGCGGGGAGAGGCGGTTTGCGTATTGGGCGCTCTTCCGCTTCCTCGCTCACTGACTCGCTGCGCTCG
GTCGTTCGGCTGCGGCGAGCGGTATCAGCTCACTCAAAGGCGGTAATACGGTTATCCACAGAATCAGGGG
ATAACGCAGGAAAGAACATGTGAGCAAAAGGCCAGCAAAAGGCCAGGAACCGTAAAAAGGCCGCGTTGCT
GGCGTTTTTCCATAGGCTCCGCCCCCCTGACGAGCATCACAAAAATCGACGCTCAAGTCAGAGGTGGCGA
AACCCGACAGGACTATAAAGATACCAGGCGTTTCCCCCTGGAAGCTCCCTCGTGCGCTCTCCTGTTCCGA
CCCTGCCGCTTACCGGATACCTGTCCGCCTTTCTCCCTTCGGGAAGCGTGGCGCTTTCTCATAGCTCACG
CTGTAGGTATCTCAGTTCGGTGTAGGTCGTTCGCTCCAAGCTGGGCTGTGTGCACGAACCCCCCGTTCAG
CCCGACCGCTGCGCCTTATCCGGTAACTATCGTCTTGAGTCCAACCCGGTAAGACACGACTTATCGCCAC
TGGCAGCAGCCACTGGTAACAGGATTAGCAGAGCGAGGTATGTAGGCGGTGCTACAGAGTTCTTGAAGTG
GTGGCCTAACTACGGCTACACTAGAAGAACAGTATTTGGTATCTGCGCTCTGCTGAAGCCAGTTACCTTC
GGAAAAAGAGTTGGTAGCTCTTGATCCGGCAAACAAACCACCGCTGGTAGCGGTGGTTTTTTTGTTTGCA
AGCAGCAGATTACGCGCAGAAAAAAAGGATCTCAAGAAGATCCTTTGATCTTTTCTACGGGGTCTGACGC
TCAGTGGAACGAAAACTCACGTTAAGGGATTTTGGTCATGAGATTATCAAAAAGGATCTTCACCTAGATC
CTTTTAAATTAAAAATGAAGTTTTAAATCAATCTAAAGTATATATGAGTAAACTTGGTCTGACAGTTACC
AATGCTTAATCAGTGAGGCACCTATCTCAGCGATCTGTCTATTTCGTTCATCCATAGTTGCCTGACTCCC
CGTCGTGTAGATAACTACGATACGGGAGGGCTTACCATCTGGCCCCAGTGCTGCAATGATACCGCGAGAC
CCACGCTCACCGGCTCCAGATTTATCAGCAATAAACCAGCCAGCCGGAAGGGCCGAGCGCAGAAGTGGTC
CTGCAACTTTATCCGCCTCCATCCAGTCTATTAATTGTTGCCGGGAAGCTAGAGTAAGTAGTTCGCCAGT
TAATAGTTTGCGCAACGTTGTTGCCATTGCTACAGGCATCGTGGTGTCACGCTCGTCGTTTGGTATGGCT
TCATTCAGCTCCGGTTCCCAACGATCAAGGCGAGTTACATGATCCCCCATGTTGTGCAAAAAAGCGGTTA
GCTCCTTCGGTCCTCCGATCGTTGTCAGAAGTAAGTTGGCCGCAGTGTTATCACTCATGGTTATGGCAGC
ACTGCATAATTCTCTTACTGTCATGCCATCCGTAAGATGCTTTTCTGTGACTGGTGAGTACTCAACCAAG
TCATTCTGAGAATAGTGTATGCGGCGACCGAGTTGCTCTTGCCCGGCGTCAATACGGGATAATACCGCGC
CACATAGCAGAACTTTAAAAGTGCTCATCATTGGAAAACGTTCTTCGGGGCGAAAACTCTCAAGGATCTT
ACCGCTGTTGAGATCCAGTTCGATGTAACCCACTCGTGCACCCAACTGATCTTCAGCATCTTTTACTTTC
ACCAGCGTTTCTGGGTGAGCAAAAACAGGAAGGCAAAATGCCGCAAAAAAGGGAATAAGGGCGACACGGA
AATGTTGAATACTCATACTCTTCCTTTTTCAATATTATTGAAGCATTTATCAGGGTTATTGTCTCATGAG
CGGATACATATTTGAATGTATTTAGAAAAATAAACAAATAGGGGTTCCGCGCACATTTCCCCGAAAAGTG
CCACCTGACGTCTAAGAAACCATTATTATCATGACATTAACCTATAAAAATAGGCGTATCACGAGGCCCT
TTCGTCTCGCGCGTTTCGGTGATGACGGTGAAAACCTCTGACACATGCAGCTCCCGGAGACGGTCACAGC
TTGTCTGTAAGCGGATGCCGGGAGCAGACAAGCCCGTCAGGGCGCGTCAGCGGGTGTTGGCGGGTGTCGG
GGCTGGCTTAACTATGCGGCATCAGAGCAGATTGTACTGAGAGTGCACCATATGCGGTGTGAAATACCGC
ACAGATGCGTAAGGAGAAAATACCGCATCAGGCGCCATTCGCCATTCAGGCTGCGCAACTGTTGGGAAGG
GCGATCGGTGCGGGCCTCTTCGCTATTACGCCAGCTGGCGAAAGGGGGATGTGCTGCAAGGCGATTAAGT
TGGGTAACGCCAGGGTTTTCCCAGTCACGACGTT
Features (pLannotate 1.2.2; 17 found; start..end, strand, type, name):
     23..449     +  promoter       MT promoter: Drosophila metallothionein promoter
    473..2656    +  CDS            PEPR2 (fragment): PEPR2_ARATH - Experimental evidence at protein level: Swiss-Prot protein existence level 1. Acts as a receptor for PEP defense peptides. Unlike typical immune receptors, senses an endogenous elicitor that potentiates PAMP- inducible plant responses (By similarity). From Arabidopsis thaliana (Mouse-ear cress).
   2687..3367    +  CDS            IGHG1 (fragment): IGHG1_HUMAN - Experimental evidence at protein level: Swiss-Prot protein existence level 1. Constant region of immunoglobulin heavy chains. Immunoglobulins, also known as antibodies, are membrane-bound or secreted glycoproteins produced by B lymphocytes. In the recognition phase of humoral immunity, the membrane-bound immunoglobulins serve as receptors which, upon binding of a specific antigen, trigger the clonal expansion and differentiation of B lymphocytes into immunoglobulins- secreting plasma cells. Secreted immunoglobulins mediate the effector phase of humoral immunity, which results in
   3386..3427    +  CDS            V5 tag: epitope tag from simian virus 5
   3527..3661    -  polyA_signal   SV40 poly(A) signal: SV40 polyadenylation signal
   3684..3768    -  CDS            large T antigen (fragment): large T antigen from SV40 (simian virus 40)
   3768..3792    +  misc_feature   MCS (fragment): pUC18/19 multiple cloning site
   3829..3845    -  protein_bind   lac operator: The lac repressor binds to the lac operator to inhibit transcription in E. coli. This inhibition can be relieved by adding lactose or isopropyl-β-D-thiogalactopyranoside (IPTG). lac repressor encoded by lacI
   3853..3883    -  promoter       lac promoter: promoter for the E. coli lac operon
   3898..3919    -  protein_bind   CAP binding site: CAP binding activates transcription in the presence of cAMP. E. coli catabolite activator protein
   3932..4024    -  CDS            lacI (fragment): lac repressor; lacI; The lac repressor binds to the lac operator to inhibit transcription in E. coli. This inhibition can be relieved by adding lactose or isopropyl-β-D-thiogalactopyranoside (IPTG).
   4207..4795    -  rep_origin     ori: high-copy-number ColE1/pMB1/pBR322/pUC origin of replication
   4966..5826    -  CDS            AmpR: β-lactamase; bla; confers resistance to ampicillin, carbenicillin, and related antibiotics
   5827..5931    -  promoter       AmpR promoter: bla
   6026..6061    +  CDS            rop (fragment): Rop protein, which maintains plasmids at low copy number; rop
   6163..6262    +  misc_feature   bom (fragment): basis of mobility region from pBR322
   6268..21      -  CDS            lacZα (fragment) (across the origin): LacZα fragment of β-galactosidase; lacZ fragment
