[The description below was written by a language model from this plasmid's Addgene catalogue record and pLannotate feature annotations shown in this document.]
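Description:
PEPR2 nD1_pECIA2 is an insect-cell expression plasmid built on the pECIA2 backbone, designed for secreted production of a plant receptor ectodomain in Drosophila cell culture. It is propagated in E. coli as a high-copy plasmid through a ColE1/pUC-type origin and selected with ampicillin via the β-lactamase gene. The remaining bacterial elements in the feature table (lac promoter/operator and fragments of lacZα, lacI, rop and bom) are backbone remnants with no role in the payload. No selectable marker for insect cells is annotated.

The expression cassette is driven by the Drosophila metallothionein promoter, which is switched on by adding copper sulfate to the culture. Downstream lies the extracellular leucine-rich repeat domain of Arabidopsis thaliana PEPR2 (AT1G17750), a receptor kinase that senses endogenous PEP defence peptides. It was inserted by ligation-independent cloning and is fused at its C terminus to a human IgG1 Fc fragment, a V5 epitope and a hexahistidine tag. The His tag is stated in the record but is not separately annotated in the feature table, and the secretion signal implied by the depositor's comments is likewise not annotated. An SV40 polyadenylation signal is annotated downstream of the cassette.

The Fc moiety dimerises the ectodomain and allows its capture, while V5 and His provide handles for detection and purification. The record designates this plasmid as the bait vector, to be paired with the corresponding prey construct in pECIA14. It belongs to a collection used to map extracellular interactions among Arabidopsis leucine-rich repeat receptor kinases.
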