Addgene plasmid #115093: PEPR2 nD1_pECIA2
Purpose: Bait vector PEPR2 nD1_pECIA2 should be used with prey vector PEPR2 nD1_pECIA14.
Depositing lab: Youssef Belkhadir. Depositing organization: Gregor Mendel Institute of Molecular Plant Biology. Publication: An extracellular network of Arabidopsis leucine-rich repeat receptor kinases. Smakowska-Luzan E, Mott GA, Parys K, Stegmann M, Howton TC, Layeghifard M, Neuhold J, Lehner A, Kong J, Grunwald K, Weinberger N, Satbhai SB, Mayer D, Busch W, Madalinski M, Stolt-Bergner P, Provart NJ, Mukhtar MS, Zipfel C, Desveaux D, Guttman DS, Belkhadir Y. Nature. 2018 Jan 18;553(7688):342-346. doi: 10.1038/nature25184. Epub 2018 Jan 10. PubMed 29320478.
Backbone
  Vector backbone: pECIA2
  Backbone manufacturer: Chris Garcia (Addgene plasmid # 47032)
  Vector type: Insect Expression
Growth in bacteria
  Bacterial resistance: Ampicillin, 100 μg/mL
  Growth temperature: 37°C
  Growth strain: DH5alpha
  Copy number: High Copy
Gene/Insert
  Gene/Insert name: AT1G17750
  Species: A. thaliana (mustard weed)
  Entrez Gene: PEPR2 (a.k.a. AT1G17750, AtPEPR2, F11A6.9, F11A6_9, PEP1 RECEPTOR 2, PEP1 receptor 2)
  Promoter: Metallothionein (Copper-Inducible)
  Tag / fusion protein: Fc, V5 and hexahistidine tags (C terminal on backbone)
  Cloning method: Ligation Independent Cloning
Terms and licenses: Academic/Nonprofit Terms; Industry Terms: Not Available to Industry
Depositor comments: Plasmid for secreted expression in Drosophila cell culture by induction via CuSO4. Insert is an extracellular domain of indicated LRR-RK, C-terminally tagged with Fc, V5 and hexahistidine tags. Insert Protein Sequence: SVSSLNSDGLALLSLLKHFDKVPLEVASTWKENTSETTPCNNNWFGVICDLSGNVVETLNLSASGLSGQLGSEIGELKSLVTLDLSLNSFSGLLPSTLGNCTSLEYLDLSNNDFSGEVPDIFGSLQNLTFLYLDRNNLSGLIPASVGGLIELVDLRMSYNNLSGTIPELLGNCSKLEYLALNNNKLNGSLPASLYLLENLGELFVSNNSLGGRLHFGSSNCKKLVSLDLSFNDFQGGVPPEIGNCSSLHSLVMVKCNLTGTIPSSMGMLRKVSVIDLSDNRLSGNIPQELGNCSSLETLKLNDNQLQGEIPPALSKLKKLQSLELFFNKLSGEIPIGIWKIQSLTQMLVYNNTLTGELPVEVTQLKHLKKLTLFNNGFYGDIPMSLGLNRSLEEVDLLGNRFTGEIPPHLCHGQKLRLFILGSNQLHGKIPASIRQCKTLERVRLEDNKLSGVLPEFPESLSLSYVNLGSNSFEGSIPRSLGSCKNLLTIDLSQNKLTGLIPPELGNLQSLGLLNLSHNYLEGPLPSQLSGCARLLYFDVGSNSLNGSIPSSFRSWKSLSTLVLSDNNFLGAIPQFLAELDRLSDLRIARNAFGGKIPSSVGLLKSLRYGLDLSANVFTGEIPTTLGALINLERLNISNNKLTGPLSVLQSLKSLNQVDVSYNQFTGPIPVNLLSNSSKFSGNPDLCIQASYSVSAIIRKEFKSCKGQVKLS
How to cite: PEPR2 nD1_pECIA2 was a gift from Youssef Belkhadir (Addgene plasmid # 115093 ; http://n2t.net/addgene:115093 ; RRID:Addgene_115093)
